Addgene plasmid #175755: pHAGE-FLAG-APEX2-LGALS1
Purpose: Lentiviral vector expressing N-terminally tagged APEX2-FLAG-LGALS1
Depositing lab: Wade Harper. Depositing organization: Harvard Medical School. Publication: Quantitative proteomics reveals the selectivity of ubiquitin-binding autophagy receptors in the turnover of damaged lysosomes by lysophagy. Eapen VV, Swarup S, Hoyer MJ, Paulo JA, Harper JW. eLife. 2021 Sep 29;10. pii: 72328. doi: 10.7554/eLife.72328. PubMed 34585663.
Backbone
  Vector backbone: pHAGE
  Vector type: Lentiviral
Growth in bacteria
  Bacterial resistance: Ampicillin, 100 μg/mL
  Growth temperature: 37°C
  Growth strain: NEB Stable
  Copy number: Unknown
Gene/Insert
  Gene/Insert name: LGALS1
  Species: H. sapiens (human)
  Entrez Gene: LGALS1 (a.k.a. GAL1, GBP)
  Cloning method: Gateway Cloning
Terms and licenses: Academic/Nonprofit Terms; Industry Terms: Not Available to Industry
How to cite: pHAGE-FLAG-APEX2-LGALS1 was a gift from Wade Harper (Addgene plasmid # 175755 ; http://n2t.net/addgene:175755 ; RRID:Addgene_175755)
