[The description below was written by a language model from this plasmid's Addgene catalogue record and pLannotate feature annotations shown in this document.]
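Description:
pHAGE-FLAG-APEX2-LGALS1 is an HIV-1-based lentiviral expression vector on the pHAGE backbone, about 8.9 kb, that delivers human galectin-1 (LGALS1) fused at its N-terminus to a FLAG epitope and the engineered ascorbate peroxidase APEX2. It is propagated in E. coli through a high-copy ColE1/pUC-type origin and selected with ampicillin via the β-lactamase gene. The viral portion carries a truncated 5' LTR, the Ψ packaging signal with a short gag fragment, the Rev response element for Rev-dependent nuclear export of the genomic RNA, the cPPT/CTS element that aids nuclear import, and a ΔU3 self-inactivating 3' LTR. The integrated provirus therefore lacks LTR promoter activity, and packaging functions must be supplied in trans.

Between the LTRs, the CMV enhancer and promoter drive one bicistronic transcript. The first cistron reads FLAG, then APEX2, then LGALS1. The galectin coding sequence is flanked by attB1 and attB2 sites, consistent with its insertion by Gateway recombination, and attB1 forms the linker between APEX2 and LGALS1. The annotation detects only a fragment of a 3xFLAG tag, which suggests a shorter FLAG tag rather than the full triple repeat. Downstream, an EMCV IRES allows translation of puromycin N-acetyltransferase from the same mRNA, so transduced mammalian cells can be selected with puromycin. A WPRE enhances transcript expression.

Galectin-1 is a β-galactoside-binding lectin, and APEX2 catalyses proximity biotinylation for live-cell proteomics. The associated publication concerns quantitative proteomics of damaged-lysosome turnover by lysophagy, so the construct was presumably used for proximity labelling of proteins near the galectin in that context, although the record does not describe the experimental design.
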