Features (pLannotate 1.2.2; 29 found; start..end, strand, type, name):
    377..634     +  LTR            5' LTR (truncated): truncated 5' long terminal repeat (LTR) from HIV-1
    681..806     +  misc_feature   HIV-1 Ψ: packaging signal of human immunodeficiency virus type 1
    790..1128    +  CDS            HIV-1 gag (fragment): gag protein from human immunodeficiency virus 1; gag
   1303..1536    +  misc_feature   RRE: The Rev response element (RRE) of HIV-1 allows for Rev-dependent mRNA export from the nucleus to the cytoplasm.
   1913..2013    +  CDS            Rev (fragment): human immunodeficiency virus 1 (HIV-1) Rev protein; rev; enhances nuclear export of unspliced and incompletely spliced viral mRNAs
   2062..2179    +  misc_feature   cPPT/CTS: central polypurine tract and central termination sequence of HIV-1
   2231..2534    +  enhancer       CMV enhancer: human cytomegalovirus immediate early enhancer
   2535..2738    +  promoter       CMV promoter: human cytomegalovirus (CMV) immediate early promoter
   2850..2873    +  CDS            3xFLAG (fragment): three tandem FLAG® epitope tags
   2870..3617    +  CDS            APEX2 (fragment): soybean ascorbate peroxidase, engineered to serve as a monomeric tag for electron microscopy and live-cell proteomics (Lam et al., 2015) more active than the original APEX due to the A134P mutation
   3634..3651    +  protein_bind   attB1 (fragment): mutant version of attB; core recombination site for the Gateway® BP reaction BP Clonase™
   3657..4061    +  CDS            LGALS1: LEG1_HUMAN - Experimental evidence at protein level: Swiss-Prot protein existence level 1. Lectin that binds beta-galactoside and a wide array of complex carbohydrates. Plays a role in regulating apoptosis, cell proliferation and cell differentiation. Inhibits CD45 protein phosphatase activity and therefore the dephosphorylation of Lyn kinase. Strong inducer of T-cell apoptosis. From Homo sapiens (Human).
   4064..4087    -  protein_bind   attB2: mutant version of attB; recombination site for the Gateway® BP reaction BP Clonase™
   4205..4667    +  misc_feature   IRES: internal ribosome entry site (IRES) of the encephalomyocarditis virus (EMCV)
   4681..5280    +  CDS            PuroR: puromycin N-acetyltransferase; pac from Streptomyces alboniger; confers resistance to puromycin
   5297..5885    +  misc_feature   WPRE: woodchuck hepatitis virus posttranscriptional regulatory element
   5893..5958    +  CDS            nef (fragment): NEF_HV1Z2 - Experimental evidence at protein level: Swiss-Prot protein existence level 1. Extracellular Nef protein targets CD4(+) T-lymphocytes for apoptosis by interacting with CXCR4 surface receptors. From Human immunodeficiency virus type 1 group M subtype D (isolate Z2/CDC-Z34) (HIV-1).
   5960..6193    +  LTR            3' LTR (ΔU3): self-inactivating 3' long terminal repeat (LTR) from HIV-1
   6398..6502    +  promoter       AmpR promoter: bla
   6503..7363    +  CDS            AmpR: β-lactamase; bla; confers resistance to ampicillin, carbenicillin, and related antibiotics
   7534..8122    +  rep_origin     ori: high-copy-number ColE1/pMB1/pBR322/pUC origin of replication
   8305..8359    +  CDS            lacI (fragment): lac repressor; lacI; The lac repressor binds to the lac operator to inhibit transcription in E. coli. This inhibition can be relieved by adding lactose or isopropyl-β-D-thiogalactopyranoside (IPTG).
   8365..8458    +  rep_origin     SV40 ori (fragment): SV40 origin of replication
   8483..8520    +  CDS            lacI (fragment): lac repressor; lacI; The lac repressor binds to the lac operator to inhibit transcription in E. coli. This inhibition can be relieved by adding lactose or isopropyl-β-D-thiogalactopyranoside (IPTG).
   8533..8554    +  protein_bind   CAP binding site: CAP binding activates transcription in the presence of cAMP. E. coli catabolite activator protein
   8569..8599    +  promoter       lac promoter: promoter for the E. coli lac operon
   8607..8623    +  protein_bind   lac operator: The lac repressor binds to the lac operator to inhibit transcription in E. coli. This inhibition can be relieved by adding lactose or isopropyl-β-D-thiogalactopyranoside (IPTG). lac repressor encoded by lacI
   8657..8740    +  polyA_signal   SV40 poly(A) signal (fragment): SV40 polyadenylation signal
   8907..329     +  CDS            nef (fragment) (across the origin): NEF_HV1BR - Experimental evidence at protein level: Swiss-Prot protein existence level 1. Extracellular Nef protein targets CD4(+) T-lymphocytes for apoptosis by interacting with CXCR4 surface receptors (PubMed:14990729). From Human immunodeficiency virus type 1 group M subtype B (isolate BRU/LAI) (HIV-1).
>Addgene plasmid #175755 | pHAGE-FLAG-APEX2-LGALS1 | addgene full sequence | sequence record 346580 | Addgene NGS Result
TGGAAGGGCTAATTCACTCCCAAAGAAGACAAGATATCCTTGATCTGTGGATCTACCACACACAAGGCTA
CTTCCCTGATTAGCAGAACTACACACCAGGGCCAGGGGTCAGATATCCACTGACCTTTGGATGGTGCTAC
AAGCTAGTACCAGTTGAGCCAGATAAGGTAGAAGAGGCCAATAAAGGAGAGAACACCAGCTTGTTACACC
CTGTGAGCCTGCATGGGATGGATGACCCGGAGAGAGAAGTGTTAGAGTGGAGGTTTGACAGCCGCCTAGC
ATTTCATCACGTGGCCCGAGAGCTGCATCCGGAGTACTTCAAGAACTGCTGATATCGAGCTTGCTACAAG
GGACTTTCCGCTGGGGACTTTCCAGGGAGGCGTGGCCTGGGCGGGACTGGGGAGTGGCGAGCCCTCAGAT
CCTGCATATAAGCAGCTGCTTTTTGCCTGTACTGGGTCTCTCTGGTTAGACCAGATCTGAGCCTGGGAGC
TCTCTGGCTAACTAGGGAACCCACTGCTTAAGCCTCAATAAAGCTTGCCTTGAGTGCTTCAAGTAGTGTG
TGCCCGTCTGTTGTGTGACTCTGGTAACTAGAGATCCCTCAGACCCTTTTAGTCAGTGTGGAAAATCTCT
AGCAGTGGCGCCCGAACAGGGACTTGAAAGCGAAAGGGAAACCAGAGGAGCTCTCTCGACGCAGGACTCG
GCTTGCTGAAGCGCGCACGGCAAGAGGCGAGGGGCGGCGACTGGTGAGTACGCCAAAAATTTTGACTAGC
GGAGGCTAGAAGGAGAGAGATGGGTGCGAGAGCGTCAGTATTAAGCGGGGGAGAATTAGATCGCGATGGG
AAAAAATTCGGTTAAGGCCAGGGGGAAAGAAAAAATATAAATTAAAACATATAGTATGGGCAAGCAGGGA
GCTAGAACGATTCGCAGTTAATCCTGGCCTGTTAGAAACATCAGAAGGCTGTAGACAAATACTGGGACAG
CTACAACCATCCCTTCAGACAGGATCAGAAGAACTTAGATCATTATATAATACAGTAGCAACCCTCTATT
GTGTGCATCAAAGGATAGAGATAAAAGACACCAAGGAAGCTTTAGACAAGATAGAGGAAGAGCAAAACAA
AAGTAAGACCACCGCACAGCAAGCGGCCGGCCGCTGATCTTCAGACCTGGAGGAGGAGATATGAGGGACA
ATTGGAGAAGTGAATTATATAAATATAAAGTAGTAAAAATTGAACCATTAGGAGTAGCACCCACCAAGGC
AAAGAGAAGAGTGGTGCAGAGAGAAAAAAGAGCAGTGGGAATAGGAGCTTTGTTCCTTGGGTTCTTGGGA
GCAGCAGGAAGCACTATGGGCGCAGCGTCAATGACGCTGACGGTACAGGCCAGACAATTATTGTCTGGTA
TAGTGCAGCAGCAGAACAATTTGCTGAGGGCTATTGAGGCGCAACAGCATCTGTTGCAACTCACAGTCTG
GGGCATCAAGCAGCTCCAGGCAAGAATCCTGGCTGTGGAAAGATACCTAAAGGATCAACAGCTCCTGGGG
ATTTGGGGTTGCTCTGGAAAACTCATTTGCACCACTGCTGTGCCTTGGAATGCTAGTTGGAGTAATAAAT
CTCTGGAACAGATTTGGAATCACACGACCTGGATGGAGTGGGACAGAGAAATTAACAATTACACAAGCTT
AATACACTCCTTAATTGAAGAATCGCAAAACCAGCAAGAAAAGAATGAACAAGAATTATTGGAATTAGAT
AAATGGGCAAGTTTGTGGAATTGGTTTAACATAACAAATTGGCTGTGGTATATAAAATTATTCATAATGA
TAGTAGGAGGCTTGGTAGGTTTAAGAATAGTTTTTGCTGTACTTTCTATAGTGAATAGAGTTAGGCAGGG
ATATTCACCATTATCGTTTCAGACCCACCTCCCAACCCCGAGGGGACCCGACAGGCCCGAAGGAATAGAA
GAAGAAGGTGGAGAGAGAGACAGAGACAGATCCATTCGATTAGTGAACGGATCTCGACGGTATCGCCGAA
TTAATTCACAAATGGCAGTATTCATCCACAATTTTAAAAGAAAAGGGGGGATTGGGGGGTACAGTGCAGG
GGAAAGAATAGTAGACATAATAGCAACAGACATACAAACTAAAGAATTACAAAAACAAATTACAAAAATT
CAAAATTTTCGGGTTTATTACAGGGACAGCAGAGATCCAGTTTGGACTAGTGGAGTTCCGCGTTACATAA
CTTACGGTAAATGGCCCGCCTGGCTGACCGCCCAACGACCCCCGCCCATTGACGTCAATAATGACGTATG
TTCCCATAGTAACGCCAATAGGGACTTTCCATTGACGTCAATGGGTGGAGTATTTACGGTAAACTGCCCA
CTTGGCAGTACATCAAGTGTATCATATGCCAAGTACGCCCCCTATTGACGTCAATGACGGTAAATGGCCC
GCCTGGCATTATGCCCAGTACATGACCTTATGGGACTTTCCTACTTGGCAGTACATCTACGTATTAGTCA
TCGCTATTACCATGGTGATGCGGTTTTGGCAGTACATCAATGGGCGTGGATAGCGGTTTGACTCACGGGG
ATTTCCAAGTCTCCACCCCATTGACGTCAATGGGAGTTTGTTTTGGCACCAAAATCAACGGGACTTTCCA
AAATGTCGTAACAACTCCGCCCCATTGACGCAAATGGGCGGTAGGCGTGTACGGTGGGAGGTCTATATAA
GCAGAGCTCGTTTAGTGAACCGTCAGATCGCCTGGAGACGCCATCCACGCTGTTTTGACCTCCATAGAAG
ACACCGGCGGCCGCAGATCTCTCGAGGTTGATCTGCCACCATGATGGACTACAAGGATGACGACGATAAG
GGAAAGTCTTACCCAACTGTGAGTGCTGATTACCAGGACGCCGTTGAGAAGGCGAAGAAGAAGCTCAGAG
GCTTCATCGCTGAGAAGAGATGCGCTCCTCTAATGCTCCGTTTGGCATTCCACTCTGCTGGAACCTTTGA
CAAGGGCACGAAGACCGGTGGACCCTTCGGAACCATCAAGCACCCTGCCGAACTGGCTCACAGCGCTAAC
AACGGTCTTGACATCGCTGTTAGGCTTTTGGAGCCACTCAAGGCGGAGTTCCCTATTTTGAGCTACGCCG
ATTTCTACCAGTTGGCTGGCGTTGTTGCCGTTGAGGTCACGGGTGGACCTAAGGTTCCATTCCACCCTGG
AAGAGAGGACAAGCCTGAGCCACCACCAGAGGGTCGCTTGCCCGATCCCACTAAGGGTTCTGACCATTTG
AGAGATGTGTTTGGCAAAGCTATGGGGCTTACTGACCAAGATATCGTTGCTCTATCTGGGGGTCACACTA
TTGGAGCTGCACACAAGGAGCGTTCTGGATTTGAGGGTCCCTGGACCTCTAATCCTCTTATTTTCGACAA
CTCATACTTCACGGAGTTGTTGAGTGGTGAGAAGGAAGGTCTCCTTCAGCTACCTTCTGACAAGGCTCTT
TTGTCTGACCCTGTATTCCGCCCTCTCGTTGACAAATATGCAGCGGACGAAGATGCCTTCTTTGCTGATT
ACGCTGAGGCTCACCAAAAGCTTTCCGAGCTTGGGTTTGCTGATGCCGCTCGAGGTTATCAAACAAGTTT
GTACAAAAAAGTTGGCATGGCTTGTGGTCTGGTCGCCAGCAACCTGAATCTCAAACCTGGAGAGTGCCTT
CGAGTGCGAGGCGAGGTGGCTCCTGACGCTAAGAGCTTCGTGCTGAACCTGGGCAAAGACAGCAACAACC
TGTGCCTGCACTTCAACCCTCGCTTCAACGCCCACGGCGACGCCAACACCATCGTGTGCAACAGCAAGGA
CGGCGGGGCCTGGGGGACCGAGCAGCGGGAGGCTGTCTTTCCCTTCCAGCCTGGAAGTGTTGCAGAGGTG
TGCATCACCTTCGACCAGGCCAACCTGACCGTCAAGCTGCCAGATGGATACGAATTCAAGTTCCCCAACC
GCCTCAACCTGGAGGCCATCAACTACATGGCAGCTGACGGTGACTTCAAGATCAAATGTGTGGCCTTTGA
CTGCCCAACTTTCTTGTACAAAGTGGTTCGATAACGAATTCCGCCCCCCCCCCCTAACGTTACTGGCCGA
AGCCGCTTGGAATAAGGCCGGTGTGCGTTTGTCTATATGTTATTTTCCACCATATTGCCGTCTTTTGGCA
ATGTGAGGGCCCGGAAACCTGGCCCTGTCTTCTTGACGAGCATTCCTAGGGGTCTTTCCCCTCTCGCCAA
AGGAATGCAAGGTCTGTTGAATGTCGTGAAGGAAGCAGTTCCTCTGGAAGCTTCTTGAAGACAAACAACG
TCTGTAGCGACCCTTTGCAGGCAGCGGAACCCCCCACCTGGCGACAGGTGCCTCTGCGGCCAAAAGCCAC
GTGTATAAGATACACCTGCAAAGGCGGCACAACCCCAGTGCCACGTTGTGAGTTGGATAGTTGTGGAAAG
AGTCAAATGGCTCTCCTCAAGCGTATTCAACAAGGGGCTGAAGGATGCCCAGAAGGTACCCCATTGTATG
GGATCTGATCTGGGGCCTCGGTGCACATGCTTTACATGTGTTTAGTCGAGGTTAAAAAAACGTCTAGGCC
CCCCGAACCACGGGGACGTGGTTTTCCTTTGAAAAACACGATGATAATATGGCCACAACCATGACCGAGT
ACAAGCCCACGGTGCGCCTCGCCACCCGCGACGACGTCCCCAGGGCCGTACGCACCCTCGCCGCCGCGTT
CGCCGACTACCCCGCCACGCGCCACACCGTCGATCCGGACCGCCACATCGAGCGGGTCACCGAGCTGCAA
GAACTCTTCCTCACGCGCGTCGGGCTCGACATCGGCAAGGTGTGGGTCGCGGACGACGGCGCCGCGGTGG
CGGTCTGGACCACGCCGGAGAGCGTCGAAGCGGGGGCGGTGTTCGCCGAGATCGGCCCGCGCATGGCCGA
GTTGAGCGGTTCCCGGCTGGCCGCGCAGCAACAGATGGAAGGCCTCCTGGCGCCGCACCGGCCCAAGGAG
CCCGCGTGGTTCCTGGCCACCGTCGGCGTCTCGCCCGACCACCAGGGCAAGGGTCTGGGCAGCGCCGTCG
TGCTCCCCGGAGTGGAGGCGGCCGAGCGCGCCGGGGTGCCCGCCTTCCTGGAGACCTCCGCGCCCCGCAA
CCTCCCCTTCTACGAGCGGCTCGGCTTCACCGTCACCGCCGACGTCGAGGTGCCCGAAGGACCGCGCACC
TGGTGCATGACCCGCAAGCCCGGTGCCTGATGCATCGATGGATCCTAATCAACCTCTGGATTACAAAATT
TGTGAAAGATTGACTGGTATTCTTAACTATGTTGCTCCTTTTACGCTATGTGGATACGCTGCTTTAATGC
CTTTGTATCATGCTATTGCTTCCCGTATGGCTTTCATTTTCTCCTCCTTGTATAAATCCTGGTTGCTGTC
TCTTTATGAGGAGTTGTGGCCCGTTGTCAGGCAACGTGGCGTGGTGTGCACTGTGTTTGCTGACGCAACC
CCCACTGGTTGGGGCATTGCCACCACCTGTCAGCTCCTTTCCGGGACTTTCGCTTTCCCCCTCCCTATTG
CCACGGCGGAACTCATCGCCGCCTGCCTTGCCCGCTGCTGGACAGGGGCTCGGCTGTTGGGCACTGACAA
TTCCGTGGTGTTGTCGGGGAAATCATCGTCCTTTCCTTGGCTGCTCGCCTGTGTTGCCACCTGGATTCTG
CGCGGGACGTCCTTCTGCTACGTCCCTTCGGCCCTCAATCCAGCGGACCTTCCTTCCCGCGGCCTGCTGC
CGGCTCTGCGGCCTCTTCCGCGTCTTCGCCTTCGCCCTCAGACGAGTCGGATCTCCCTTTGGGCCGCCTC
CCCGCCTGAGATCCTTTAAGACCAATGACTTACAAGGCAGCTGTAGATCTTAGCCACTTTTTAAAAGAAA
AGGGGGGACTGGAAGGGCTAATTCACTCCCAACGAAGACAAGATCTGCTTTTTGCTTGTACTGGGTCTCT
CTGGTTAGACCAGATCTGAGCCTGGGAGCTCTCTGGCTAACTAGGGAACCCACTGCTTAAGCCTCAATAA
AGCTTGCCTTGAGTGCTTCAAGTAGTGTGTGCCCGTCTGTTGTGTGACTCTGGTAACTAGAGATCCCTCA
GACCCTTTTAGTCAGTGTGGAAAATCTCTAGCAGTAGTAGTTCATGTCATCTTATTATTCAGTATTTATA
ACTTGCAAAGAAATGAATATCAGAGAGTGAGAGGCCCGGGTTAATTAAGGAAAGGGCTAGATCATTCTTG
AAGACGAAAGGGCCTCGTGATACGCCTATTTTTATAGGTTAATGTCATGATAATAATGGTTTCTTAGACG
TCAGGTGGCACTTTTCGGGGAAATGTGCGCGGAACCCCTATTTGTTTATTTTTCTAAATACATTCAAATA
TGTATCCGCTCATGAGACAATAACCCTGATAAATGCTTCAATAATATTGAAAAAGGAAGAGTATGAGTAT
TCAACATTTCCGTGTCGCCCTTATTCCCTTTTTTGCGGCATTTTGCCTTCCTGTTTTTGCTCACCCAGAA
ACGCTGGTGAAAGTAAAAGATGCTGAAGATCAGTTGGGTGCACGAGTGGGTTACATCGAACTGGATCTCA
ACAGCGGTAAGATCCTTGAGAGTTTTCGCCCCGAAGAACGTTTTCCAATGATGAGCACTTTTAAAGTTCT
GCTATGTGGCGCGGTATTATCCCGTGTTGACGCCGGGCAAGAGCAACTCGGTCGCCGCATACACTATTCT
CAGAATGACTTGGTTGAGTACTCACCAGTCACAGAAAAGCATCTTACGGATGGCATGACAGTAAGAGAAT
TATGCAGTGCTGCCATAACCATGAGTGATAACACTGCGGCCAACTTACTTCTGACAACGATCGGAGGACC
GAAGGAGCTAACCGCTTTTTTGCACAACATGGGGGATCATGTAACTCGCCTTGATCGTTGGGAACCGGAG
CTGAATGAAGCCATACCAAACGACGAGCGTGACACCACGATGCCTGTAGCAATGGCAACAACGTTGCGCA
AACTATTAACTGGCGAACTACTTACTCTAGCTTCCCGGCAACAATTAATAGACTGGATGGAGGCGGATAA
AGTTGCAGGACCACTTCTGCGCTCGGCCCTTCCGGCTGGCTGGTTTATTGCTGATAAATCTGGAGCCGGT
GAGCGTGGGTCTCGCGGTATCATTGCAGCACTGGGGCCAGATGGTAAGCCCTCCCGTATCGTAGTTATCT
ACACGACGGGGAGTCAGGCAACTATGGATGAACGAAATAGACAGATCGCTGAGATAGGTGCCTCACTGAT
TAAGCATTGGTAACTGTCAGACCAAGTTTACTCATATATACTTTAGATTGATTTAAAACTTCATTTTTAA
TTTAAAAGGATCTAGGTGAAGATCCTTTTTGATAATCTCATGACCAAAATCCCTTAACGTGAGTTTTCGT
TCCACTGAGCGTCAGACCCCGTAGAAAAGATCAAAGGATCTTCTTGAGATCCTTTTTTTCTGCGCGTAAT
CTGCTGCTTGCAAACAAAAAAACCACCGCTACCAGCGGTGGTTTGTTTGCCGGATCAAGAGCTACCAACT
CTTTTTCCGAAGGTAACTGGCTTCAGCAGAGCGCAGATACCAAATACTGTTCTTCTAGTGTAGCCGTAGT
TAGGCCACCACTTCAAGAACTCTGTAGCACCGCCTACATACCTCGCTCTGCTAATCCTGTTACCAGTGGC
TGCTGCCAGTGGCGATAAGTCGTGTCTTACCGGGTTGGACTCAAGACGATAGTTACCGGATAAGGCGCAG
CGGTCGGGCTGAACGGGGGGTTCGTGCACACAGCCCAGCTTGGAGCGAACGACCTACACCGAACTGAGAT
ACCTACAGCGTGAGCTATGAGAAAGCGCCACGCTTCCCGAAGGGAGAAAGGCGGACAGGTATCCGGTAAG
CGGCAGGGTCGGAACAGGAGAGCGCACGAGGGAGCTTCCAGGGGGAAACGCCTGGTATCTTTATAGTCCT
GTCGGGTTTCGCCACCTCTGACTTGAGCGTCGATTTTTGTGATGCTCGTCAGGGGGGCGGAGCCTATGGA
AAAACGCCAGCAACGCGGCCTTTTTACGGTTCCTGGCCTTTTGCTGGCCTTTTGCTCACATGTTCTTTCC
TGCGTTATCCCCTGATTCTGTGGATAACCGTATTACCGCCTTTGAGTGAGCTGATACCGCTCGCCGCAGC
CGAACGACCGAGCGCAGCGAGTCAGTGAGCGAGGAAGCGGAAGAGCGCCCAATACGCAAACCGCCTCTCC
CCGCGCGTTGGCCGATTCATTAATGCAGCAAGCTCATGGCTGACTAATTTTTTTTATTTATGCAGAGGCC
GAGGCCGCCTCGGCCTCTGAGCTATTCCAGAAGTAGTGAGGAGGCTTTTTTGGAGGCCTAGGCTTTTGCA
AAAAGCTCCCCGTGGCACGACAGGTTTCCCGACTGGAAAGCGGGCAGTGAGCGCAACGCAATTAATGTGA
GTTAGCTCACTCATTAGGCACCCCAGGCTTTACACTTTATGCTTCCGGCTCGTATGTTGTGTGGAATTGT
GAGCGGATAACAATTTCACACAGGAAACAGCTATGACATGATTACGAATTTCACAAATAAAGCATTTTTT
TCACTGCATTCTAGTTGTGGTTTGTCCAAACTCATCAATGTATCTTATCATGTCTGGATCAACTGGATAA
CTCAAGCTAACCAAAATCATCCCAAACTTCCCACCCCATACCCTATTACCACTGCCAATTACCTGTGGTT
TCATTTACTCTAAACCTGTGATTCCTCTGAATTATTTTCATTTTAAAGAAATTGTATTTGTTAAATATGT
ACTACAAACTTAGTAGT
